Addgene plasmid #160590: pUPD2 GFP-NT (GB2236)
Purpose: GFP for N-terminal fusions
Depositing lab: Diego Orzaez. Depositing organization: Agencia Estatal Consejo Superior de Investigaciones Científicas, M.P.
Backbone
  Vector backbone: pUPD2
  Backbone manufacturer: self-made; derived from the BioBrick assembly plasmid pSB1C3
  Vector type: Synthetic Biology
Growth in bacteria
  Bacterial resistance: Chloramphenicol, 25 μg/mL
  Growth temperature: 37°C
  Growth strain: DH5alpha
  Copy number: High Copy
Gene/Insert
  Gene/Insert name: GFP-NT
  Species: Synthetic
  Insert size (bp): 721
  Mutation: BsaI and BsmBI sites removed
  Cloning method: Restriction Enzyme; 5′ cloning site BsmBI (destroyed during cloning); 3′ cloning site BsmBI (destroyed during cloning)
  Sequencing primers: 5′ gctttcgctaaggatgatttctgg; 3′ cagggtggtgacaccttgcc
Terms and licenses: Academic/Nonprofit Terms; Industry Terms: Not Available to Industry
Depositor comments: Compatible with GoldenBraid; insert can be released with BsaI
How to cite: pUPD2 GFP-NT (GB2236) was a gift from Diego Orzaez (Addgene plasmid # 160590 ; http://n2t.net/addgene:160590 ; RRID:Addgene_160590)
