[The description below was written by a language model from this plasmid's Addgene catalogue record and pLannotate feature annotations shown in this document.]
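Description:
pUPD2 GFP-NT (GB2236) is a small (about 2.8 kb) part-domestication plasmid from the GoldenBraid modular cloning system, used in synthetic biology to store a standardised GFP coding part rather than to express it. The pUPD2 backbone is a self-made derivative of the BioBrick assembly plasmid pSB1C3. It retains the BioBrick prefix and suffix flanking the insert position and replicates in E. coli from a high-copy ColE1/pUC-type origin. Selection is with chloramphenicol, through a cat gene driven by its own promoter and followed by the lambda t0 terminator. Additional bacterial terminators, including a his operon terminator, sit on either side of the cloning region and insulate the part from read-through transcription.

The insert is a synthetic GFP sequence of 721 bp, described as GFP for N-terminal fusions, meaning it is formatted to be placed at the amino-terminal end of a partner coding sequence in a multipart assembly. Internal BsaI and BsmBI sites have been removed so the part survives Type IIS cloning. It was loaded into pUPD2 through BsmBI sites that were destroyed in the process, and it can be released with BsaI for assembly into transcriptional units. No promoter or terminator for expressing GFP is annotated in this plasmid, so those elements would be supplied by other parts during assembly.

The two feature tables, from the repository's sequencing result and the depositor's sequence, are the same length and agree on every element. They differ only in how the automated annotation labels the fluorescent protein, as an EGFP fragment in one and yEGFP in the other. The exact GFP variant is therefore not firmly established by the record.
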