Features (pLannotate 1.2.2; 9 found; start..end, strand, type, name):
    594..691     -  promoter       cat promoter: promoter of the E. coli cat gene encoding chloramphenicol acetyltransferase
    777..820     -  terminator     bacterial terminator: putative bacterial transcription terminator
    823..844     +  misc_feature   BioBrick prefix: BioBrick prefix for parts that do not start with "ATG"
    862..1578    +  CDS            yEGFP: yEGFP is a fluorescent protein published in 1997.
   1602..1621    +  misc_feature   BioBrick suffix: universal suffix for all parts
   1622..1679    +  terminator     his operon terminator: This putative transcriptin terminator from the E. coli his operon has a 2-bp deletion introduced during synthesis. Its efficiency has not been determined.
   1874..2462    -  rep_origin     ori: high-copy-number ColE1/pMB1/pBR322/pUC origin of replication
   2645..2739    -  terminator     lambda t0 terminator: transcription terminator from phage lambda
   2763..593     -  CDS            cat (across the origin): CAT_ECOLX - Experimental evidence at protein level: Swiss-Prot protein existence level 1. This enzyme is an effector of chloramphenicol resistance in bacteria. From Escherichia coli. This protein is used as a marker in many commonly used cloning vectors, such as pACYC184.
>Addgene plasmid #160590 | pUPD2 GFP-NT (GB2236) | depositor full sequence | sequence record 310951 | Full Sequence
CCATCACAAACGGCATGATGAACCTGAATCGCCAGCGGCATCAGCACCTTGTCGCCTTGCGTATAATATT
TGCCCATGGTGAAAACGGGGGCGAAGAAGTTGTCCATATTGGCCACGTTTAAATCAAAACTGGTGAAACT
CACCCAGGGATTGGCTGATACGAAAAACATATTCTCAATAAACCCTTTAGGGAAATAGGCCAGGTTTTCA
CCGTAACACGCCACATCTTGCGAATATATGTGTAGAAACTGCCGGAAATCGTCGTGGTATTCACTCCAGA
GTGATGAAAACGTTTCAGTTTGCTCATGGAAAACGGTGTAACAAGGGTGAACACTATCCCATATCACCAG
CTCACCGTCTTTCATTGCCATACGAAATTCCGGATGAGCATTCATCAGGCGGGCAAGAATGTGAATAAAG
GCCGGATAAAACTTGTGCTTATTTTTCTTTACGGTCTTTAAAAAGGCCGTAATATCCAGCTGAACGGTCT
GGTTATAGGTACATTGAGCAACTGACTGAAATGCCTCAAAATGTTCTTTACGATGCCATTGGGATATATC
AACGGTGGTATATCCAGTGATTTTTTTCTCCATTTTAGCTTCCTTAGCTCCTGAAAATCTCGATAACTCA
AAAAATACGCCCGGTAGTGATCTTATTTCATTATGGTGAAAGTTGGAACCTCTTACGTGCCCGATCAACT
CGAGTGCCACCTGACGTCTAAGAAACCATTATTATCATGACATTAACCTATAAAAATAGGCGTATCACGA
GGCAGAATTTCAGATAAAAAAAATCCTTAGCTTTCGCTAAGGATGATTTCTGGAATTCGCGGCCGCTTCT
AGAGCGATGAGTGGTCTCGCCATGGTGAGCAAGGGCGAGGAGCTGTTCACCGGGGTGGTGCCCATCCTGG
TCGAGCTGGACGGCGACGTAAACGGCCACAAGTTCAGCGTGTCCGGCGAGGGCGAGGGCGACGCCACCTA
CGGCAAGCTGACCCTGAAGTTCATCTGCACCACCGGCAAGCTGCCCGTGCCCTGGCCCACCCTCGTGACC
ACCTTCAGCTACGGCGTGCAGTGCTTCAGCCGCTACCCCGACCACATGAAGCAGCACGACTTCTTCAAGT
CCGCCATGCCCGAAGGCTACGTCCAGGAGCGCACCATCTTCTTCAAGGACGACGGCAACTACAAGACCCG
CGCCGAGGTGAAGTTCGAGGGCGACACCCTGGTGAACCGCATCGAGCTGAAGGGCATCGACTTCAAGGAG
GACGGCAACATCCTGGGGCACAAGCTGGAGTACAACTACAACAGCCACAACGTCTATATCATGGCCGACA
AGCAGAAGAACGGCATCAAGGTGAACTTCAAGATCCGCCACAACATCGAGGACGGCAGCGTGCAGCTCGC
CGACCACTACCAGCAGAACACCCCCATCGGCGACGGCCCCGTGCTGCTGCCCGACAACCACTACCTGAGC
ACCCAGTCCGCCCTGAGCAAAGACCCCAACGAGAAGCGCGATCACATGGTCCTGCTGGAGTTCGTGACCG
CCGCCGGGATCACTCACGGCATGGACGAGCTGTACAAGTCAATGTGAGACCACTCATCGCGACTAGTAGC
GGCCGCTGCAGTCCGGCAAAAAAGGGCAAGGTGTCACCACCCTGCCCTTTTTCTTTAAAACCGAAAAGAT
TACTTCGCGTTATGCAGGCTTCCTCGCTCACTGACTCGCTGCGCTCGGTCGTTCGGCTGCGGCGAGCGGT
ATCAGCTCACTCAAAGGCGGTAATACGGTTATCCACAGAATCAGGGGATAACGCAGGAAAGAACATGTGA
GCAAAAGGCCAGCAAAAGGCCAGGAACCGTAAAAAGGCCGCGTTGCTGGCGTTTTTCCACAGGCTCCGCC
CCCCTGACGAGCATCACAAAAATCGACGCTCAAGTCAGAGGTGGCGAAACCCGACAGGACTATAAAGATA
CCAGGCGTTTCCCCCTGGAAGCTCCCTCGTGCGCTCTCCTGTTCCGACCCTGCCGCTTACCGGATACCTG
TCCGCCTTTCTCCCTTCGGGAAGCGTGGCGCTTTCTCATAGCTCACGCTGTAGGTATCTCAGTTCGGTGT
AGGTCGTTCGCTCCAAGCTGGGCTGTGTGCACGAACCCCCCGTTCAGCCCGACCGCTGCGCCTTATCCGG
TAACTATCGTCTTGAGTCCAACCCGGTAAGACACGACTTATCGCCACTGGCAGCAGCCACTGGTAACAGG
ATTAGCAGAGCGAGGTATGTAGGCGGTGCTACAGAGTTCTTGAAGTGGTGGCCTAACTACGGCTACACTA
GAAGAACAGTATTTGGTATCTGCGCTCTGCTGAAGCCAGTTACCTTCGGAAAAAGAGTTGGTAGCTCTTG
ATCCGGCAAACAAACCACCGCTGGTAGCGGTGGTTTTTTTGTTTGCAAGCAGCAGATTACGCGCAGAAAA
AAAGGATCTCAAGAAGATCCTTTGATCTTTTCTACGGGGTCTGACGCTCAGTGGAACGAAAACTCACGTT
AAGGGATTTTGGTCATGAGATTATCAAAAAGGATCTTCACCTAGATCCTTTTAAATTAAAAATGAAGTTT
TAAATCAATCTAAAGTATATATGAGTAAACTTGGTCTGACAGCTCGAGGCTTGGATTCTCACCAATAAAA
AACGCCCGGCGGCAACCGAGCGTTCTGAACAAATCCAGATGGAGTTCTGAGGTCATTACTGGATCTATCA
ACAGGAGTCCAAGCGAGCTCGATATCAAATTACGCCCCGCCCTGCCACTCGTCGCAGTACTGTTGTAATT
CATTAAGCATTCTGCCGACATGGAAG
