Features (pLannotate 1.2.2; 9 found; start..end, strand, type, name):
    594..691     -  promoter       cat promoter: promoter of the E. coli cat gene encoding chloramphenicol acetyltransferase
    777..820     -  terminator     bacterial terminator: putative bacterial transcription terminator
    823..844     +  misc_feature   BioBrick prefix: BioBrick prefix for parts that do not start with "ATG"
    862..1579    +  CDS            EGFP (fragment): the original enhanced GFP (Yang et al., 1996) mammalian codon-optimized
   1602..1621    +  misc_feature   BioBrick suffix: universal suffix for all parts
   1622..1679    +  terminator     his operon terminator: This putative transcriptin terminator from the E. coli his operon has a 2-bp deletion introduced during synthesis. Its efficiency has not been determined.
   1874..2462    -  rep_origin     ori: high-copy-number ColE1/pMB1/pBR322/pUC origin of replication
   2645..2739    -  terminator     lambda t0 terminator: transcription terminator from phage lambda
   2763..593     -  CDS            cat (across the origin): CAT_ECOLX - Experimental evidence at protein level: Swiss-Prot protein existence level 1. This enzyme is an effector of chloramphenicol resistance in bacteria. From Escherichia coli. This protein is used as a marker in many commonly used cloning vectors, such as pACYC184.
>Addgene plasmid #160590 | pUPD2 GFP-NT (GB2236) | addgene full sequence | sequence record 322076 | Addgene NGS Result
CCATCACAAACGGCATGATGAACCTGAATCGCCAGCGGCATCAGCACCTTGTCGCCTTGCGTATAATATT
TGCCCATGGTGAAAACGGGGGCGAAGAAGTTGTCCATATTGGCCACGTTTAAATCAAAACTGGTGAAACT
CACCCAGGGATTGGCTGATACGAAAAACATATTCTCAATAAACCCTTTAGGGAAATAGGCCAGGTTTTCA
CCGTAACACGCCACATCTTGCGAATATATGTGTAGAAACTGCCGGAAATCGTCGTGGTATTCACTCCAGA
GTGATGAAAACGTTTCAGTTTGCTCATGGAAAACGGTGTAACAAGGGTGAACACTATCCCATATCACCAG
CTCACCGTCTTTCATTGCCATACGAAATTCCGGATGAGCATTCATCAGGCGGGCAAGAATGTGAATAAAG
GCCGGATAAAACTTGTGCTTATTTTTCTTTACGGTCTTTAAAAAGGCCGTAATATCCAGCTGAACGGTCT
GGTTATAGGTACATTGAGCAACTGACTGAAATGCCTCAAAATGTTCTTTACGATGCCATTGGGATATATC
AACGGTGGTATATCCAGTGATTTTTTTCTCCATTTTAGCTTCCTTAGCTCCTGAAAATCTCGATAACTCA
AAAAATACGCCCGGTAGTGATCTTATTTCATTATGGTGAAAGTTGGAACCTCTTACGTGCCCGATCAACT
CGAGTGCCACCTGACGTCTAAGAAACCATTATTATCATGACATTAACCTATAAAAATAGGCGTATCACGA
GGCAGAATTTCAGATAAAAAAAATCCTTAGCTTTCGCTAAGGATGATTTCTGGAATTCGCGGCCGCTTCT
AGAGCGATGAGTGGTCTCGCCATGGTGAGCAAGGGCGAGGAGCTGTTCACCGGGGTGGTGCCCATCCTGG
TCGAGCTGGACGGCGACGTAAACGGCCACAAGTTCAGCGTGTCCGGCGAGGGCGAGGGCGATGCCACCTA
CGGCAAGCTGACCCTGAAGTTCATCTGCACCACCGGCAAGCTGCCCGTGCCCTGGCCCACCCTCGTGACC
ACCTTCAGCTACGGCGTGCAGTGCTTCAGCCGCTACCCCGACCACATGAAGCAGCACGACTTCTTCAAGT
CCGCCATGCCCGAAGGCTACGTCCAGGAGCGCACCATCTTCTTCAAGGACGACGGCAACTACAAGACCCG
CGCCGAGGTGAAGTTCGAGGGCGACACCCTGGTGAACCGCATCGAGCTGAAGGGCATCGACTTCAAGGAG
GACGGCAACATCCTGGGGCACAAGCTGGAGTACAACTACAACAGCCACAACGTCTATATCATGGCCGACA
AGCAGAAGAACGGCATCAAGGTGAACTTCAAGATCCGCCACAACATCGAGGACGGCAGCGTGCAGCTCGC
CGACCACTACCAGCAGAACACCCCCATCGGCGACGGCCCCGTGCTGCTGCCCGACAACCACTACCTGAGC
ACCCAGTCCGCCCTGAGCAAAGACCCCAACGAGAAGCGCGATCACATGGTCCTGCTGGAGTTCGTGACCG
CCGCCGGGATCACTCACGGCATGGACGAGCTGTACAAGTCAATGTGAGACCACTCATCGCGACTAGTAGC
GGCCGCTGCAGTCCGGCAAAAAAGGGCAAGGTGTCACCACCCTGCCCTTTTTCTTTAAAACCGAAAAGAT
TACTTCGCGTTATGCAGGCTTCCTCGCTCACTGACTCGCTGCGCTCGGTCGTTCGGCTGCGGCGAGCGGT
ATCAGCTCACTCAAAGGCGGTAATACGGTTATCCACAGAATCAGGGGATAACGCAGGAAAGAACATGTGA
GCAAAAGGCCAGCAAAAGGCCAGGAACCGTAAAAAGGCCGCGTTGCTGGCGTTTTTCCACAGGCTCCGCC
CCCCTGACGAGCATCACAAAAATCGACGCTCAAGTCAGAGGTGGCGAAACCCGACAGGACTATAAAGATA
CCAGGCGTTTCCCCCTGGAAGCTCCCTCGTGCGCTCTCCTGTTCCGACCCTGCCGCTTACCGGATACCTG
TCCGCCTTTCTCCCTTCGGGAAGCGTGGCGCTTTCTCATAGCTCACGCTGTAGGTATCTCAGTTCGGTGT
AGGTCGTTCGCTCCAAGCTGGGCTGTGTGCACGAACCCCCCGTTCAGCCCGACCGCTGCGCCTTATCCGG
TAACTATCGTCTTGAGTCCAACCCGGTAAGACACGACTTATCGCCACTGGCAGCAGCCACTGGTAACAGG
ATTAGCAGAGCGAGGTATGTAGGCGGTGCTACAGAGTTCTTGAAGTGGTGGCCTAACTACGGCTACACTA
GAAGAACAGTATTTGGTATCTGCGCTCTGCTGAAGCCAGTTACCTTCGGAAAAAGAGTTGGTAGCTCTTG
ATCCGGCAAACAAACCACCGCTGGTAGCGGTGGTTTTTTTGTTTGCAAGCAGCAGATTACGCGCAGAAAA
AAAGGATCTCAAGAAGATCCTTTGATCTTTTCTACGGGGTCTGACGCTCAGTGGAACGAAAACTCACGTT
AAGGGATTTTGGTCATGAGATTATCAAAAAGGATCTTCACCTAGATCCTTTTAAATTAAAAATGAAGTTT
TAAATCAATCTAAAGTATATATGAGTAAACTTGGTCTGACAGCTCGAGGCTTGGATTCTCACCAATAAAA
AACGCCCGGCGGCAACCGAGCGTTCTGAACAAATCCAGATGGAGTTCTGAGGTCATTACTGGATCTATCA
ACAGGAGTCCAAGCGAGCTCGATATCAAATTACGCCCCGCCCTGCCACTCGTCGCAGTACTGTTGTAATT
CATTAAGCATTCTGCCGACATGGAAG
